Addgene plasmid #247631: pFA6a-mIAA7-mNeon-hphNT1
Purpose: Yeast gene tagging with mIAA7
Depositing lab: Sebastian Schuck. Depositing organization: Universitaet Heidelberg. Publication: Systematic evaluation of tools for auxin-inducible protein degradation in budding yeast. Hubbe P, Sharma C, Pajonk O, Peters N, Guschtschin-Schmidt N, Friemel N, Schuck S. Mol Biol Cell. 2026 Feb 1;37(2):mr2. doi: 10.1091/mbc.E25-12-0571. Epub 2025 Dec 16. PubMed 41400934.
Backbone
  Vector backbone: pFA6a
  Vector type: Yeast Expression
Growth in bacteria
  Bacterial resistance: Ampicillin, 100 μg/mL
  Growth temperature: 37°C
  Growth strain: DH5alpha
  Copy number: High Copy
Gene/Insert
  Gene/Insert name: mIAA7
  Species: A. thaliana (mustard weed)
  Tag / fusion protein: mNeonGreen (C terminal on insert)
  Cloning method: Gibson Cloning
Terms and licenses: Academic/Nonprofit Terms; Industry Terms: Not Available to Industry
Depositor comments: Also known as pSS1638. Please visit https://doi.org/10.1101/2025.09.24.678194 for bioRxiv preprint.
How to cite: pFA6a-mIAA7-mNeon-hphNT1 was a gift from Sebastian Schuck (Addgene plasmid # 247631 ; http://n2t.net/addgene:247631 ; RRID:Addgene_247631)
