[The description below was written by a language model from this plasmid's Addgene catalogue record and pLannotate feature annotations shown in this document.]
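Description:
pFA6a-mIAA7-mNeon-hphNT1 is a 5.3 kb yeast gene-tagging template built on the pFA6a backbone, a family of plasmids generally used as PCR templates for chromosomal tagging in budding yeast rather than as self-replicating expression vectors. Consistent with this, the feature table shows no yeast origin of replication or centromere. In E. coli the plasmid is maintained at high copy through a ColE1/pUC-type origin and selected with ampicillin via the AmpR (β-lactamase) gene and its promoter. Short lacI, rop and bom fragments are backbone remnants, and SP6 and T7 phage promoters flank the cassette region.

The payload begins with a fragment of Arabidopsis thaliana IAA7 (AXR2), an Aux/IAA protein, annotated as a partial coding sequence of roughly 260 nt; this corresponds to the compact mIAA7 degron. It is followed almost directly by mNeonGreen, a bright, fast-maturing monomeric green/yellow fluorescent protein recorded as a C-terminal fusion to the insert, and then by the S. cerevisiae ADH1 terminator. No promoter is annotated upstream of the tag, which fits a design in which the cassette is fused in frame to the 3' end of a target gene, so that the tagged protein is expressed from its native promoter. Downstream lies a hygromycin resistance marker (annotated as an hphMX6 fragment, named hphNT1 in the construct) ending in the CYC1 terminator, which allows selection of yeast integrants.

The stated purpose is yeast gene tagging with mIAA7. The construct comes from a study evaluating tools for auxin-inducible protein degradation in budding yeast, and the fluorescent tag would allow the abundance and localisation of the tagged protein to be followed. The auxin receptor component such systems require is not encoded on this plasmid.
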