Features (pLannotate 1.2.2; 13 found; start..end, strand, type, name):
     15..272     +  CDS            IAA7 (fragment): IAA7_ARATH - Also known as AXR2. Experimental evidence at protein level: Swiss-Prot protein existence level 1. Aux/IAA proteins are short-lived transcriptional factors that function as repressors of early auxin response genes at low auxin concentrations. Repression is thought to result from the interaction with auxin response factors (ARFs), proteins that bind to the auxin- responsive promoter element (AuxRE). Formation of heterodimers with ARF proteins may alter their ability to modulate early auxin response genes expression. From Arabidopsis thaliana (Mouse-ear cress).
    276..980     +  CDS            mNeonGreen: mNeonGreen is a basic (constitutively fluorescent) green/yellow fluorescent protein published in 2013, derived from Branchiostoma lanceolatum. It is reported to be a very rapidly-maturing monomer with moderate acid sensitivity.
   1004..1191    +  terminator     ADH1 terminator: S. cerevisiae ADH1; transcription terminator for the S. cerevisiae alcohol dehydrogenase 1 (ADH1) gene
   1266..2640    +  gene           hphMX6 (fragment): yeast selectable marker conferring hygromycin resistance
   2692..2881    +  terminator     CYC1 terminator: S. cerevisiae CYC1; transcription terminator for CYC1
   2956..2974    -  promoter       T7 promoter: promoter for bacteriophage T7 RNA polymerase
   2996..3049    -  CDS            lacI (fragment): lac repressor; lacI; The lac repressor binds to the lac operator to inhibit transcription in E. coli. This inhibition can be relieved by adding lactose or isopropyl-β-D-thiogalactopyranoside (IPTG).
   3232..3820    -  rep_origin     ori: high-copy-number ColE1/pMB1/pBR322/pUC origin of replication
   3991..4851    -  CDS            AmpR: β-lactamase; bla; confers resistance to ampicillin, carbenicillin, and related antibiotics
   4852..4956    -  promoter       AmpR promoter: bla
   5051..5086    +  CDS            rop (fragment): Rop protein, which maintains plasmids at low copy number; rop
   5188..5239    +  misc_feature   bom (fragment): basis of mobility region from pBR322
   5302..2       +  promoter       SP6 promoter (across the origin): promoter for bacteriophage SP6 RNA polymerase
>Addgene plasmid #247631 | pFA6a-mIAA7-mNeon-hphNT1 | addgene full sequence | sequence record 495240 | Addgene NGS Result
GAACGCGGCCGCCAGCTGAAGCTTCGTACGCTGCAGGTCGACGGATCCCCGGGTTAATTAACGGCTTCTC
TGAGACCGTGGACCTGATGCTGAACCTGCAGTCCAATAAGGAGGGCTCTGTGGATCTGAAGAACGTGAGC
GCCGTGCCTAAGGAGAAGACCACACTGAAGGACCCATCCAAGCCCCCTGCCAAGGCACAGGTGGTGGGAT
GGCCACCCGTGCGGAACTACAGAAAGAATATGATGACCCAGCAGAAGACAAGCTCCGGTTCTGGTGTTTC
TAAGGGTGAAGAAGACAACATGGCTTCTTTGCCAGCTACTCACGAATTGCACATCTTCGGTTCTATCAAC
GGTGTTGACTTCGACATGGTTGGTCAAGGTACTGGTAACCCAAACGACGGTTACGAAGAATTGAACTTGA
AGTCTACTAAGGGTGACTTGCAATTCTCTCCATGGATCTTGGTTCCACACATCGGTTACGGTTTCCACCA
ATACTTGCCATACCCAGACGGTATGTCTCCATTCCAAGCTGCTATGGTTGACGGTTCTGGTTACCAAGTT
CACAGAACTATGCAATTCGAAGACGGTGCTTCTTTGACTGTTAACTACAGATACACTTACGAAGGTTCTC
ACATCAAGGGTGAAGCTCAAGTTAAGGGTACTGGTTTCCCAGCTGACGGTCCAGTTATGACTAACTCTTT
GACTGCTGCTGACTGGTGTAGATCTAAGAAGACTTACCCAAACGACAAGACTATCATCTCTACTTTCAAG
TGGTCTTACACTACTGGTAACGGTAAGAGATACAGATCTACTGCTAGAACTACTTACACTTTCGCTAAGC
CAATGGCTGCTAACTACTTGAAGAACCAACCAATGTACGTTTTCAGAAAGACTGAATTGAAGCACTCTAA
GACTGAATTGAACTTCAAGGAATGGCAAAAGGCTTTCACTGACGTTATGGGTATGGACGAATTGTACAAG
TAAGGCGCGCCACTTCTAAATAAGCGAATTTCTTATGATTTATGATTTTTATTATTAAATAAGTTATAAA
AAAAATAAGTGTATACAAATTTTAAAGTGACTCTTAGGTTTTAAAACGAAAATTCTTATTCTTGAGTAAC
TCTTTCCTGTAGGTCAGGTTGCTTTCTCAGGTATAGTATGAGGTCGCTCTTATTGACCACACCTCTACCG
GCAGATCCGCTAGGGATAACAGGGTAATATAGATCTGTTTAGCTTGCCTCGTCCCCGCCGGGTCACCCGG
CCAGCGACATGGAGGCCCAGAATACCCTCCTTGACAGTCTTGACGTGCGCAGCTCAGGGGCATGATGTGA
CTGTCGCCCGTACATTTAGCCCATACATCCCCATGTATAATCATTTGCATCCATACATTTTGATGGCCGC
ACGGCGCGAAGCAAAAATTACGGCTCCTCGCTGCGGACCTGCGAGCAGGGAAACGCTCCCCTCACAGACG
CGTTGAATTGTCCCCACGCCGCGCCCCTGTAGAGAAATATAAAAGGTTAGGATTTGCCACTGAGGTTCTT
CTTTCATATACTTCCTTTTAAAATCTTGCTAGGATACAGTTCTCACATCACATCCGAACATAAACAACCA
TGGGTAAAAAGCCTGAACTCACCGCGACGTCTGTCGAGAAGTTTCTGATCGAAAAGTTCGACAGCGTCTC
CAACCTGATGCAGCTCTCGGAGGGCGAAGAATCTCGTGCTTTCAGCTTCGATGTAGGAGGGCGTGGATAT
GTCCTGCGGGTAAATAGCTGCGCCGATGGTTTCTACAAAGATCGTTATGTTTATCGGCACTTTGCATCGG
CCGCGCTCCCGATTCCGGAAGTGCTTGACATTGGGGAATTCAGCGAGAGCCTGACCTATTGCATCTCCCG
CCGTGCACAGGGTGTCACGTTGCAAGACCTGCCTGAAACCGAACTGCCCGCTGTTCTGCAGCCGGTCGCG
GAGGCCATGGATGCGATCGCTGCGGCCGATCTTAGCCAGACGAGCGGGTTCGGCCCATTCGGACCGCAAG
GAATCGGTCAATACACTACATGGCGTGATTTCATATGCGCGATTGCTGATCCCCATGTGTATCACTGGCA
AACTGTGATGGACGACACCGTCAGTGCGTCCGTCGCGCAGGCTCTCGATGAGCTGATGCTTTGGGCCGAG
GACTGCCCCGAAGTCCGGCACCTCGTGCACGCGGATTTCGGCTCCAACAATGTCCTGACGGACAATGGCC
GCATAACAGCGGTCATTGACTGGAGCGAGGCGATGTTCGGGGATTCCCAATACGAGGTCGCCAACATCTT
CTTCTGGAGGCCGTGGTTGGCTTGTATGGAGCAGCAGACGCGCTACTTCGAGCGGAGGCATCCGGAGCTT
GCAGGATCGCCGCGGCTCCGGGCGTATATGCTCCGCATTGGTCTTGACCAACTCTATCAGAGCTTGGTTG
ACGGCAATTTCGATGATGCAGCTTGGGCGCAGGGTCGATGCGACGCAATCGTCCGATCCGGAGCCGGGAC
TGTCGGGCGTACACAAATCGCCCGCAGAAGCGCGGCCGTCTGGACCGATGGCTGTGTAGAAGTACTCGCC
GATAGTGGAAACCGACGCCCCAGCACTCGTCCGAGGGCAAAGGAATAATCTCGAGTCATGTAATTAGTTA
TGTCACGCTTACATTCACGCCCTCCCCCCACATCCGCTCTAACCGAAAAGGAAGGAGTTAGACAACCTGA
AGTCTAGGTCCCTATTTATTTTTTTATAGTTATGTTAGTATTAAGAACGTTATTTATATTTCAAATTTTT
CTTTTTTTTCTGTACAGACGCGTGTACGCATGTAACATTATACTGAAAACCTTGCTTGAGAAGGTTTTGG
GACGCTCGAAGGCTTTAACGAGCTCGAATTCATCGATGATATCAGATCCACTAGTGGCCTATGCGGCCGC
GGATCTGCCGGTCTCCCTATAGTGAGTCGTATTAATTTCGATAAGCCAGGTTAACCTGCATTAATGAATC
GGCCAACGCGCGGGGAGAGGCGGTTTGCGTATTGGGCGCTCTTCCGCTTCCTCGCTCACTGACTCGCTGC
GCTCGGTCGTTCGGCTGCGGCGAGCGGTATCAGCTCACTCAAAGGCGGTAATACGGTTATCCACAGAATC
AGGGGATAACGCAGGAAAGAACATGTGAGCAAAAGGCCAGCAAAAGGCCAGGAACCGTAAAAAGGCCGCG
TTGCTGGCGTTTTTCCATAGGCTCCGCCCCCCTGACGAGCATCACAAAAATCGACGCTCAAGTCAGAGGT
GGCGAAACCCGACAGGACTATAAAGATACCAGGCGTTTCCCCCTGGAAGCTCCCTCGTGCGCTCTCCTGT
TCCGACCCTGCCGCTTACCGGATACCTGTCCGCCTTTCTCCCTTCGGGAAGCGTGGCGCTTTCTCATAGC
TCACGCTGTAGGTATCTCAGTTCGGTGTAGGTCGTTCGCTCCAAGCTGGGCTGTGTGCACGAACCCCCCG
TTCAGCCCGACCGCTGCGCCTTATCCGGTAACTATCGTCTTGAGTCCAACCCGGTAAGACACGACTTATC
GCCACTGGCAGCAGCCACTGGTAACAGGATTAGCAGAGCGAGGTATGTAGGCGGTGCTACAGAGTTCTTG
AAGTGGTGGCCTAACTACGGCTACACTAGAAGAACAGTATTTGGTATCTGCGCTCTGCTGAAGCCAGTTA
CCTTCGGAAAAAGAGTTGGTAGCTCTTGATCCGGCAAACAAACCACCGCTGGTAGCGGTGGTTTTTTTGT
TTGCAAGCAGCAGATTACGCGCAGAAAAAAAGGATCTCAAGAAGATCCTTTGATCTTTTCTACGGGGTCT
GACGCTCAGTGGAACGAAAACTCACGTTAAGGGATTTTGGTCATGAGATTATCAAAAAGGATCTTCACCT
AGATCCTTTTAAATTAAAAATGAAGTTTTAAATCAATCTAAAGTATATATGAGTAAACTTGGTCTGACAG
TTACCAATGCTTAATCAGCGAGGCACCTATCTCAGCGATCTGTCTATTTCGTTCATCCATAGTTGCCTGA
CTCCCCGTCGTGTAGATAACTACGATACGGGAGGGCTTACCATCTGGCCCCAGTGCTGCAATGATACCGC
GAGACCCACGCTCACCGGCTCCAGATTTATCAGCAATAAACCAGCCAGCCGGAAGGGCCGAGCGCAGAAG
TGGTCCTGCAACTTTATCCGCCTCCATCCAGTCTATTAATTGTTGCCGGGAAGCTAGAGTAAGTAGTTCG
CCAGTTAATAGTTTGCGCAACGTTGTTGCCATTGCTACAGGCATCGTGGTGTCACGCTCGTCGTTTGGTA
TGGCTTCATTCAGCTCCGGTTCCCAACGATCAAGGCGAGTTACATGATCCCCCATGTTGTGCAAAAAAGC
GGTTAGCTCCTTCGGTCCTCCGATCGTTGTCAGAAGTAAGTTGGCCGCAGTGTTATCACTCATGGTTATG
GCAGCACTGCATAATTCTCTTACTGTCATGCCATCCGTAAGATGCTTTTCTGTGACTGGTGAGTACTCAA
CCAAGTCATTCTGAGAATAGTGTATGCGGCGACCGAGTTGCTCTTGCCCGGCGTCAATACGGGATAATAC
CGCGCCACATAGCAGAACTTTAAAAGTGCTCATCATTGGAAAACGTTCTTCGGGGCGAAAACTCTCAAGG
ATCTTACCGCTGTTGAGATCCAGTTCGATGTAACCCACTCGTGCACCCAACTGATCTTCAGCATCTTTTA
CTTTCACCAGCGTTTCTGGGTGAGCAAAAACAGGAAGGCAAAATGCCGCAAAAAAGGGAATAAGGGCGAC
ACGGAAATGTTGAATACTCATACTCTTCCTTTTTCAATATTATTGAAGCATTTATCAGGGTTATTGTCTC
ATGAGCGGATACATATTTGAATGTATTTAGAAAAATAAACAAATAGGGGTTCCGCGCACATTTCCCCGAA
AAGTGCCACCTGACGTCTAAGAAACCATTATTATCATGACATTAACCTATAAAAATAGGCGTATCACGAG
GCCCTTTCGTCTCGCGCGTTTCGGTGATGACGGTGAAAACCTCTGACACATGCAGCTCCCGGAGACGGTC
ACAGCTTGTCTGTAAGCGGATGCCGGGAGCAGACAAGCCCGTCAGGGCGCGTCAGCGGGTGTTGGCGGGT
GTCGGGGCTGGCTTAACTATGCGGCATCAGAGCAGATTGTACTGAGAGTGCACCATATGGACATATTGTC
GTTAGAACGCGGCTACAATTAATACATAACCTTATGTATCATACACATACGATTTAGGTGACACTATA
